>Addgene plasmid #41927 | MSCV-PM BRD7 sh1 | addgene partial sequence | sequence record 62164 | pLXSN5 5'-CCCTTGAACCTCCTCGTTCGACC-3'
CAGCCCTCACTCCTTCTCTAGGCGCCGGAATTAGATCTCTCGACTAGGGATAACAGGGTAATTGTTTGAA
TGAGGCTTCAGTACTTTACAGAATCGTTGCCTGCACATCTTGGAAACACTTGCTGGGATTACTTCTTCAG
GTTAACCCAACAGAAGGCTCGAGAAGGTATATTGCTGTTGACAGTGAGCGCAGGATGATTCTGATTTAAT
CTTAGTGAAGCCACAGATGTAAGATTAAATCAGAATCATCCTTTGCCTACTGCCTCGGAATTCAAGGGGC
TACTTTAGGAGCAATTATCTTGTTTACTAAAACTGAATACCTTGCTATCTCTTTGATACATTTTTACAAA
GCTGAATTAAAATGGTATAAATTAAATCACTTTTTTCAATTGGAAGACTAATGCGGCCGGCCATATTTCG
GTGTGTCTACGTTTATTTTATGGTCTAGTTTCGATTTTGTTTTCCCATTTGTGGGCCCTATAGTGAGTCG
TATTACCTAGGACGCGTTCTACCGGGTAGGGGAGGCGCTTTTCCCAAGGCAGTCTGGAGCATGCGCTTTA
GCAGCCCCGCTGGGCACTTGGCGCTACACAAGTGGCCTCTGGCCTCGCACACATTCCACATCCACCGGTA
GGCGCCAACCGGCTCCGTTCTTTGGTGGCCCCTTCGCGCCACCTTCTACTCCTCCCCTAGTCAGGAAGTT
CCCCCCCGCCCCGCAGCTCGCGTCGTGCAGGACGTGACAAATGGAAGTAGCACGTCTCACTAGTCTCGTG
CAGATGGACAGCACCGCTGAGCAATGGAAGCGGGTAGGCCTTTGGGGCAGCGGCCAATAGCAGCTTTGCT
CCTTCGCTTTCTGGGCTCAGAGGCTGGGAAGGGGTGGGTCCGGGGGCGGGCTCAGGGGCGGGCTCAGGGG
CGGGGCGGGCGCCC
