[The description below was written by a language model from this plasmid's Addgene catalogue record.]
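Description:
MSCV-PM BRD7 sh1 is a retroviral shRNA vector built on a murine stem cell virus (MSCV) backbone of about 7.6 kb, designed to knock down human BRD7 (also known as BP75, CELTIX1 or NAG4) in mammalian cells. As a gammaretroviral transfer plasmid of the MSCV family, it would be expected to carry long terminal repeats and a packaging signal. These let the cassette be packaged into viral particles in a suitable packaging cell line and then stably integrated into the genome of dividing target cells. No feature table accompanies the entry, however, so the exact arrangement of these elements is not documented here. In bacteria the plasmid is maintained at high copy number under ampicillin selection, and transduced mammalian cells are selected with puromycin.

The payload is a single short hairpin RNA directed against the BRD7 transcript, the first of what the name suggests is a series of BRD7 hairpins. The record does not state which promoter drives the hairpin, whether the hairpin is embedded in a microRNA scaffold, or how the puromycin resistance gene is expressed. The cloning method is listed as unknown.

BRD7 is a bromodomain-containing subunit of the polybromo-associated BRG1-associated factor (PBAF) chromatin remodelling complex. The associated publication identifies BRD7 and BAF180 as regulators of p53 that are required for induction of replicative senescence. The construct is therefore suited to stable loss-of-function studies of BRD7 in human cells, such as examining p53-dependent transcription, senescence and related growth-control phenotypes after depletion.
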