Addgene plasmid #41927: MSCV-PM BRD7 sh1
Depositing lab: Stephen Elledge. Depositing organization: Harvard Medical School. Publication: Polybromo-associated BRG1-associated factor components BRD7 and BAF180 are critical regulators of p53 required for induction of replicative senescence. Burrows AE, Smogorzewska A, Elledge SJ. Proc Natl Acad Sci U S A. 2010 Aug 10;107(32):14280-5. doi: 10.1073/pnas.1009559107. Epub 2010 Jul 26. PubMed 20660729.
Backbone
  Vector backbone: MSCV
  Backbone size w/o insert (bp): 7556
  Vector type: Mammalian Expression, Retroviral
  Selectable markers: Puromycin
Growth in bacteria
  Bacterial resistance: Ampicillin, 100 μg/mL
  Growth temperature: 37°C
  Growth strain: DH5alpha
  Copy number: High Copy
Gene/Insert
  Gene/Insert name: BRD7 (alt name: ENSG00000166164)
  gRNA/shRNA sequence: AGATTAAATCAGAATCATCCTT
  Species: H. sapiens (human)
  Entrez Gene: BRD7 (a.k.a. BP75, CELTIX1, NAG4)
  Cloning method: Unknown
  Sequencing primers: 5′ pLXSN-5; 3′ MSCV-rev
Terms and licenses: Academic/Nonprofit Terms; Industry Terms: Not Available to Industry
How to cite: MSCV-PM BRD7 sh1 was a gift from Stephen Elledge (Addgene plasmid # 41927 ; http://n2t.net/addgene:41927 ; RRID:Addgene_41927)
